>Addgene plasmid #234482 | pET28b-DiCas7-11-His | addgene full sequence | sequence record 468893 | Addgene NGS Result
AGCGCCTGATGCGGTATTTTCTCCTTACGCATCTGTGCGGTATTTCACACCGCAATGGTGCACTCTCAGT
ACAATCTGCTCTGATGCCGCATAGTTAAGCCAGTATACACTCCGCTATCGCTACGTGACTGGGTCATGGC
TGCGCCCCGACACCCGCCAACACCCGCTGACGCGCCCTGACGGGCTTGTCTGCTCCCGGCATCCGCTTAC
AGACAAGCTGTGACCGTCTCCGGGAGCTGCATGTGTCAGAGGTTTTCACCGTCATCACCGAAACGCGCGA
GGCAGCTGCGGTAAAGCTCATCAGCGTGGTCGTGAAGCGATTCACAGATGTCTGCCTGTTCATCCGCGTC
CAGCTCGTTGAGTTTCTCCAGAAGCGTTAATGTCTGGCTTCTGATAAAGCGGGCCATGTTAAGGGCGGTT
TTTTCCTGTTTGGTCACTGATGCCTCCGTGTAAGGGGGATTTCTGTTCATGGGGGTAATGATACCGATGA
AACGAGAGAGGATGCTCACGATACGGGTTACTGATGATGAACATGCCCGGTTACTGGAACGTTGTGAGGG
TAAACAACTGGCGGTATGGATGCGGCGGGACCAGAGAAAAATCACTCAGGGTCAATGCCAGCGCTTCGTT
AATACAGATGTAGGTGTTCCACAGGGTAGCCAGCAGCATCCTGCGATGCAGATCCGGAACATAATGGTGC
AGGGCGCTGACTTCCGCGTTTCCAGACTTTACGAAACACGGAAACCGAAGACCATTCATGTTGTTGCTCA
GGTCGCAGACGTTTTGCAGCAGCAGTCGCTTCACGTTCGCTCGCGTATCGGTGATTCATTCTGCTAACCA
GTAAGGCAACCCCGCCAGCCTAGCCGGGTCCTCAACGACAGGAGCACGATCATGCGCACCCGTGGGGCCG
CCATGCCGGCGATAATGGCCTGCTTCTCGCCGAAACGTTTGGTGGCGGGACCAGTGACGAAGGCTTGAGC
GAGGGCGTGCAAGATTCCGAATACCGCAAGCGACAGGCCGATCATCGTCGCGCTCCAGCGAAAGCGGTCC
TCGCCGAAAATGACCCAGAGCGCTGCCGGCACCTGTCCTACGAGTTGCATGATAAAGAAGACAGTCATAA
GTGCGGCGACGATAGTCATGCCCCGCGCCCACCGGAAGGAGCTGACTGGGTTGAAGGCTCTCAAGGGCAT
CGGTCGAGATCCCGGTGCCTAATGAGTGAGCTAACTTACATTAATTGCGTTGCGCTCACTGCCCGCTTTC
CAGTCGGGAAACCTGTCGTGCCAGCTGCATTAATGAATCGGCCAACGCGCGGGGAGAGGCGGTTTGCGTA
TTGGGCGCCAGGGTGGTTTTTCTTTTCACCAGTGAGACGGGCAACAGCTGATTGCCCTTCACCGCCTGGC
CCTGAGAGAGTTGCAGCAAGCGGTCCACGCTGGTTTGCCCCAGCAGGCGAAAATCCTGTTTGATGGTGGT
TAACGGCGGGATATAACATGAGCTGTCTTCGGTATCGTCGTATCCCACTACCGAGATATCCGCACCAACG
CGCAGCCCGGACTCGGTAATGGCGCGCATTGCGCCCAGCGCCATCTGATCGTTGGCAACCAGCATCGCAG
TGGGAACGATGCCCTCATTCAGCATTTGCATGGTTTGTTGAAAACCGGACATGGCACTCCAGTCGCCTTC
CCGTTCCGCTATCGGCTGAATTTGATTGCGAGTGAGATATTTATGCCAGCCAGCCAGACGCAGACGCGCC
GAGACAGAACTTAATGGGCCCGCTAACAGCGCGATTTGCTGGTGACCCAATGCGACCAGATGCTCCACGC
CCAGTCGCGTACCGTCTTCATGGGAGAAAATAATACTGTTGATGGGTGTCTGGTCAGAGACATCAAGAAA
TAACGCCGGAACATTAGTGCAGGCAGCTTCCACAGCAATGGCATCCTGGTCATCCAGCGGATAGTTAATG
ATCAGCCCACTGACGCGTTGCGCGAGAAGATTGTGCACCGCCGCTTTACAGGCTTCGACGCCGCTTCGTT
CTACCATCGACACCACCACGCTGGCACCCAGTTGATCGGCGCGAGATTTAATCGCCGCGACAATTTGCGA
CGGCGCGTGCAGGGCCAGACTGGAGGTGGCAACGCCAATCAGCAACGACTGTTTGCCCGCCAGTTGTTGT
GCCACGCGGTTGGGAATGTAATTCAGCTCCGCCATCGCCGCTTCCACTTTTTCCCGCGTTTTCGCAGAAA
CGTGGCTGGCCTGGTTCACCACGCGGGAAACGGTCTGATAAGAGACACCGGCATACTCTGCGACATCGTA
TAACGTTACTGGTTTCACATTCACCACCCTGAATTGACTCTCTTCCGGGCGCTATCATGCCATACCGCGA
AAGGTTTTGCGCCATTCGATGGTGTCCGGGATCTCGACGCTCTCCCTTATGCGACTCCTGCATTAGGAAG
CAGCCCAGTAGTAGGTTGAGGCCGTTGAGCACCGCCGCCGCAAGGAATGGTGCATGCAAGGAGATGGCGC
CCAACAGTCCCCCGGCCACGGGGCCTGCCACCATACCCACGCCGAAACAAGCGCTCATGAGCCCGAAGTG
GCGAGCCCGATCTTCCCCATCGGTGATGTCGGCGATATAGGCGCCAGCAACCGCACCTGTGGCGCCGGTG
ATGCCGGCCACGATGCGTCCGGCGTAGAGGATCGAGATCTCGATCCCGCGAAATTAATACGACTCACTAT
AGGGGAATTGTGAGCGGATAACAATTCCCCTCTAGAAATAATTTTGTTTAACTTTAAGAAGGAGATATAC
CATGACCACTACCATGAAGATCAGCATCGAGTTCTTGGAGCCCTTCCGCATGACGAAGTGGCAGGAGTCC
ACGCGCCGCAATAAGAACAATAAAGAGTTTGTGCGTGGCCAAGCGTTTGCCCGTTGGCACCGCAACAAGA
AAGATAACACCAAGGGTCGTCCGTACATTACTGGTACGCTCCTGCGCTCAGCGGTGATTCGCTCCGCGGA
GAACCTGCTGACACTGAGTGACGGTAAGATCTCCGAGAAAACCTGCTGCCCGGGGAAATTCGACACGGAA
GATAAGGACCGTTTACTCCAGCTGCGTCAACGCTCCACGCTGCGTTGGACAGACAAGAATCCGTGTCCCG
ACAATGCGGAAACGTATTGTCCGTTCTGTGAGCTCCTCGGCCGCTCCGGAAATGACGGTAAGAAAGCAGA
AAAGAAGGACTGGCGCTTCCGCATCCATTTTGGTAACCTTTCCCTGCCGGGCAAGCCCGACTTCGACGGT
CCGAAGGCAATTGGTTCACAGCGCGTATTAAATCGTGTGGATTTTAAGTCGGGAAAGGCACATGACTTCT
TCAAGGCTTATGAGGTGGACCATACCCGCTTCCCTCGCTTTGAAGGGGAGATCACCATCGACAATAAAGT
GTCCGCCGAGGCACGTAAGTTGCTGTGTGACAGCCTTAAATTCACGGATCGCCTGTGTGGAGCCCTGTGC
GTCATCCGCTTCGACGAGTATACACCGGCCGCGGACAGCGGTAAGCAAACCGAGAATGTGCAGGCAGAGC
CCAACGCAAACCTGGCGGAGAAAACTGCCGAGCAAATTATCTCGATCCTCGATGACAACAAGAAAACGGA
ATACACCCGCCTTTTAGCGGACGCCATCCGCTCATTGCGTCGCTCCTCAAAACTTGTTGCAGGTTTGCCC
AAGGATCACGATGGTAAGGACGATCATTACTTGTGGGACATTGGGAAGAAGAAGAAGGATGAGAATTCGG
TTACCATCCGTCAGATTCTTACCACGAGTGCCGACACGAAGGAGCTGAAGAACGCTGGTAAGTGGCGCGA
GTTTTGTGAGAAGCTTGGTGAGGCGCTTTATTTGAAGAGTAAGGATATGAGCGGCGGGTTGAAGATTACA
CGCCGTATTCTCGGGGACGCAGAGTTTCATGGCAAGCCAGATCGCTTGGAAAAGTCCCGTAGTGTCTCGA
TCGGAAGCGTGTTAAAGGAAACCGTGGTGTGCGGAGAACTCGTCGCAAAGACCCCGTTCTTCTTTGGCGC
GATCGACGAGGATGCAAAACAAACTGACTTACAGGTACTGCTTACTCCGGACAATAAGTATCGCCTGCCG
CGCAGCGCCGTCCGCGGCATCCTTCGCCGCGATCTTCAAACGTACTTTGACAGTCCCTGTAATGCGGAGT
TAGGCGGTCGTCCATGTATGTGCAAGACCTGTCGTATCATGCGTGGCATTACGGTTATGGACGCGCGCTC
CGAGTATAACGCGCCCCCGGAGATTCGTCACCGTACCCGCATTAATCCGTTTACGGGAACAGTTGCTGAG
GGCGCCCTGTTTAATATGGAAGTGGCCCCGGAAGGGATCGTATTCCCATTCCAATTACGCTATCGCGGCT
CTGAGGACGGGCTCCCAGACGCGCTCAAGACCGTGCTGAAGTGGTGGGCAGAGGGGCAAGCTTTTATGTC
AGGGGCCGCCAGTACCGGGAAAGGCCGTTTTCGTATGGAGAATGCCAAATATGAAACCTTGGATCTGAGC
GATGAGAATCAACGCAATGACTACTTGAAGAATTGGGGCTGGCGTGACGAGAAGGGTCTTGAGGAGCTTA
AGAAACGTTTAAATTCAGGTCTGCCGGAGCCTGGCAATTACCGTGACCCGAAGTGGCATGAAATCAACGT
GTCAATCGAGATGGCGAGTCCCTTCATCAACGGCGACCCTATCCGCGCAGCTGTAGACAAGCGTGGGACG
GACGTCGTGACCTTCGTTAAGTACAAGGCGGAAGGGGAAGAAGCAAAGCCCGTGTGCGCATATAAGGCGG
AGTCGTTTCGCGGCGTCATTCGTTCGGCTGTAGCACGCATTCACATGGAAGATGGAGTGCCCCTGACTGA
GCTTACTCACTCAGATTGCGAGTGTTTGCTCTGTCAAATCTTCGGGTCGGAATATGAGGCTGGTAAGATT
CGTTTCGAAGATTTAGTATTTGAGAGTGACCCGGAGCCGGTCACCTTCGATCACGTTGCAATCGATCGCT
TCACCGGCGGTGCCGCTGACAAGAAGAAGTTCGACGACAGTCCTTTGCCAGGGTCGCCGGCGCGCCCTCT
GATGCTGAAGGGTTCCTTCTGGATTCGCCGTGACGTTCTCGAAGATGAGGAGTATTGCAAAGCGCTCGGG
AAAGCATTAGCCGATGTAAATAATGGTTTATATCCTCTGGGTGGAAAATCCGCCATCGGATACGGACAAG
TTAAGAGCCTGGGTATCAAGGGCGACGATAAGCGTATCAGCCGTTTAATGAATCCGGCCTTCGACGAAAC
CGACGTGGCGGTTCCAGAGAAGCCTAAAACCGATGCCGAGGTCCGTATCGAAGCTGAGAAGGTATATTAT
CCCCACTACTTTGTGGAACCGCACAAGAAGGTAGAGCGCGAGGAGAAGCCGTGCGGTCATCAAAAGTTTC
ATGAGGGACGCCTTACCGGTAAGATTCGTTGTAAACTTATTACGAAAACGCCTCTCATTGTGCCGGACAC
CAGCAATGATGACTTCTTTCGCCCTGCGGACAAAGAGGCCCGCAAGGAGAAGGACGAGTATCACAAATCC
TATGCCTTCTTTCGCCTGCATAAGCAAATCATGATCCCCGGTAGTGAACTCCGCGGGATGGTGTCCTCTG
TTTACGAAACGGTTACAAATTCATGTTTCCGTATCTTTGACGAGACTAAGCGTCTTAGTTGGCGCATGGA
TGCCGATCACCAAAACGTTTTACAAGATTTCTTACCGGGCCGTGTTACGGCCGACGGCAAGCACATTCAA
AAGTTTTCCGAGACTGCACGTGTACCGTTTTATGACAAAACGCAAAAGCACTTTGACATTCTCGACGAGC
AGGAAATTGCCGGTGAAAAGCCGGTCCGCATGTGGGTGAAGCGTTTCATTAAGCGCCTGAGCCTGGTGGA
CCCTGCAAAGCACCCACAAAAGAAGCAAGACAATAAGTGGAAACGCCGCAAGGAAGGTATTGCGACGTTC
ATTGAGCAGAAGAATGGGTCTTACTATTTTAACGTGGTCACCAACAATGGCTGCACCAGCTTTCACTTGT
GGCACAAGCCAGACAACTTCGACCAAGAGAAGTTAGAGGGCATCCAAAACGGGGAGAAGTTAGATTGCTG
GGTTCGTGATAGCCGTTACCAAAAGGCATTTCAAGAAATCCCGGAGAACGATCCGGACGGATGGGAGTGT
AAGGAAGGTTATCTGCATGTGGTGGGCCCTTCGAAGGTTGAATTTAGCGACAAGAAGGGCGATGTCATTA
ATAACTTCCAAGGGACTCTCCCATCAGTGCCCAATGATTGGAAAACGATTCGTACAAACGACTTTAAGAA
CCGCAAACGTAAGAACGAGCCCGTTTTCTGTTGCGAGGATGACAAGGGGAACTACTACACGATGGCCAAA
TATTGTGAAACGTTCTTCTTCGACCTGAAAGAGAACGAGGAGTATGAGATCCCCGAGAAGGCACATATCA
AGTACAAGGAGTTATTACGCGTGTACAACAACAATCCGCAAGCGGTTCCCGAGAGCGTGTTCCAGAGTCG
CGTAGCGCGCGAGAACGTAGAAAAGCTGAAGTCTGGGGATTTGGTGTATTTCAAGCACAACGAGAAATAT
GTTGAGGACATCGTACCGGTTCGTATTTCACGTACCGTAGACGACCGCATGATCGGAAAGCGTATGTCGG
CTGATTTGCGTCCATGTCACGGTGACTGGGTAGAGGACGGGGACCTCTCTGCGTTGAATGCATATCCAGA
GAAGCGCCTTTTATTGCGTCACCCTAAGGGCCTTTGCCCGGCATGTCGCCTTTTCGGAACGGGTAGCTAC
AAGGGCCGCGTTCGTTTTGGCTTCGCGAGCCTGGAGAACGACCCGGAGTGGTTGATTCCTGGAAAGAATC
CCGGTGATCCATTCCACGGCGGGCCAGTGATGCTGAGCTTGCTGGAGCGCCCGCGTCCCACCTGGAGCAT
TCCTGGCAGTGATAATAAGTTCAAAGTTCCAGGCCGTAAGTTCTACGTTCACCATCATGCTTGGAAAACG
ATTAAGGACGGTAACCATCCGACCACCGGCAAAGCCATTGAACAATCGCCAAATAACCGCACGGTTGAAG
CGCTCGCCGGTGGCAACAGCTTCAGCTTCGAAATTGCGTTCGAAAATTTGAAGGAGTGGGAGTTGGGCCT
GCTGATCCATAGCCTGCAGCTTGAAAAGGGCTTGGCCCATAAGCTCGGTATGGCTAAGAGCATGGGCTTT
GGCTCAGTAGAGATCGACGTTGAGAGTGTCCGCCTGCGTAAAGATTGGAAGCAGTGGCGCAATGGTAATT
CAGAGATCCCAAATTGGTTGGGCAAGGGGTTTGCAAAGCTGAAGGAGTGGTTCCGCGACGAGCTGGACTT
CATCGAGAATTTGAAGAAATTACTGTGGTTCCCCGAAGGTGATCAAGCTCCGCGCGTATGTTACCCCATG
CTTCGCAAGAAGGATGACCCTAATGGAAACTCAGGTTATGAGGAGTTGAAAGACGGCGAATTTAAGAAGG
AAGATCGTCAGAAGAAGCTTACAACACCATGGACGCCGTGGGCTGCGGCCGCACTCGAGCACCACCACCA
CCACCACTGAGATCCGGCTGCTAACAAAGCCCGAAAGGAAGCTGAGTTGGCTGCTGCCACCGCTGAGCAA
TAACTAGCATAACCCCTTGGGGCCTCTAAACGGGTCTTGAGGGGTTTTTTGCTGAAAGGAGGAACTATAT
CCGGATTGGCGAATGGG
[124 nt withheld, positions 7788-7911]
C
[91 nt withheld, positions 7913-8003]
A
[49 nt withheld, positions 8005-8053]
CCTTTGACGTTGGAGTCCACGTTCTTT
[37 nt withheld, positions 8081-8117]
ACCCTATCTCGGTCTATTCTTTTGATTTATAAGGGATTTTGCCGATTTCGGCCTATTGGTTAAAAAATGA
GCTGATTTAACAAAAATTTAACGCGAATTTTAACAAAATATTAACGCTTACAATTTAGGTGGCACTTTTC
GGGGAAATGTGCGCGGAACCCCTATTTGTTTATTTTTCTAAATACATTCAAATATGTATCCGCTCATGAA
TTAATTCTTAGAAAAACTCATCGAGCATCAAATGAAACTGCAATTTATTCATATCAGGATTATCAATACC
ATATTTTTGAAAAAGCCGTTTCTGTAATGAAGGAGAAAACTCACCGAGGCAGTTCCATAGGATGGCAAGA
TCCTGGTATCGGTCTGCGATTCCGACTCGTCCAACATCAATACAACCTATTAATTTCCCCTCGTCAAAAA
TAAGGTTATCAAGTGAGAAATCACCATGAGTGACGACTGAATCCGGTGAGAATGGCAAAAGTTTATGCAT
TTCTTTCCAGACTTGTTCAACAGGCCAGCCATTACGCTCGTCATCAAAATCACTCGCATCAACCAAACCG
TTATTCATTCGTGATTGCGCCTGAGCGAGACGAAATACGCGATCGCTGTTAAAAGGACAATTACAAACAG
GAATCGAATGCAACCGGCGCAGGAACACTGCCAGCGCATCAACAATATTTTCACCTGAATCAGGATATTC
TTCTAATACCTGGAATGCTGTTTTCCCGGGGATCGCAGTGGTGAGTAACCATGCATCATCAGGAGTACGG
ATAAAATGCTTGATGGTCGGAAGAGGCATAAATTCCGTCAGCCAGTTTAGTCTGACCATCTCATCTGTAA
CATCATTGGCAACGCTACCTTTGCCATGTTTCAGAAACAACTCTGGCGCATCGGGCTTCCCATACAATCG
ATAGATTGTCGCACCTGATTGCCCGACATTATCGCGAGCCCATTTATACCCATATAAATCAGCATCCATG
TTGGAATTTAATCGCGGCCTAGAGCAAGACGTTTCCCGTTGAATATGGCTCATAACACCCCTTGTATTAC
TGTTTATGTAAGCAGACAGTTTTATTGTTCATGACCAAAATCCCTTAACGTGAGTTTTCGTTCCACTGAG
CGTCAGACCCCGTAGAAAAGATCAAAGGATCTTCTTGAGATCCTTTTTTTCTGCGCGTAATCTGCTGCTT
GCAAACAAAAAAACCACCGCTACCAGCGGTGGTTTGTTTGCCGGATCAAGAGCTACCAACTCTTTTTCCG
AAGGTAACTGGCTTCAGCAGAGCGCAGATACCAAATACTGTCCTTCTAGTGTAGCCGTAGTTAGGCCACC
ACTTCAAGAACTCTGTAGCACCGCCTACATACCTCGCTCTGCTAATCCTGTTACCAGTGGCTGCTGCCAG
TGGCGATAAGTCGTGTCTTACCGGGTTGGACTCAAGACGATAGTTACCGGATAAGGCGCAGCGGTCGGGC
TGAACGGGGGGTTCGTGCACACAGCCCAGCTTGGAGCGAACGACCTACACCGAACTGAGATACCTACAGC
GTGAGCTATGAGAAAGCGCCACGCTTCCCGAAGGGAGAAAGGCGGACAGGTATCCGGTAAGCGGCAGGGT
CGGAACAGGAGAGCGCACGAGGGAGCTTCCAGGGGGAAACGCCTGGTATCTTTATAGTCCTGTCGGGTTT
CGCCACCTCTGACTTGAGCGTCGATTTTTGTGATGCTCGTCAGGGGGGCGGAGCCTATGGAAAAACGCCA
GCAACGCGGCCTTTTTACGGTTCCTGGCCTTTTGCTGGCCTTTTGCTCACATGTTCTTTCCTGCGTTATC
CCCTGATTCTGTGGATAACCGTATTACCGCCTTTGAGTGAGCTGATACCGCTCGCCGCAGCCGAACGACC
GAGCGCAGCGAGTCAGTGAGCGAGGAAGCGGAAG
Features (pLannotate 1.2.2; 18 found; start..end, strand, type, name):
      5..144     -  misc_feature   bom: basis of mobility region from pBR322
    246..437     -  CDS            rop: Rop protein, which maintains plasmids at low copy number; rop
    454..834     +  CDS            YPB1_ECOLX: Protein predicted: Swiss-Prot protein existence level 4. From Escherichia coli.
    906..1197    -  CDS            TcR (fragment): tetracycline efflux protein; tet; confers resistance to tetracycline
   1212..1233    -  protein_bind   CAP binding site: CAP binding activates transcription in the presence of cAMP. E. coli catabolite activator protein
   1246..2328    -  CDS            lacI: lac repressor; lacI; The lac repressor binds to the lac operator to inhibit transcription in E. coli. This inhibition can be relieved by adding lactose or isopropyl-β-D-thiogalactopyranoside (IPTG).
   2329..2406    -  promoter       lacI promoter: lacI
   2414..2693    -  CDS            TcR (fragment): tetracycline efflux protein; tet; confers resistance to tetracycline
   2715..2733    +  promoter       T7 promoter: promoter for bacteriophage T7 RNA polymerase
   2734..2758    +  protein_bind   lac operator: The lac repressor binds to the lac operator to inhibit transcription in E. coli. This inhibition can be relieved by adding lactose or isopropyl-β-D-thiogalactopyranoside (IPTG). lac repressor encoded by lacI
   2773..2795    +  RBS            RBS: efficient ribosome binding site from bacteriophage T7 gene 10 (Olins and Rangwala, 1989)
   7620..7637    +  CDS            9xHis (fragment): 9xHis affinity tag
   7647..7696    +  CDS            SET1 (fragment): solubility-enhancement tag derived from T7 phage gene 10B
   7704..7751    +  terminator     T7 terminator: transcription terminator for bacteriophage T7 RNA polymerase
   7788..8216    +  rep_origin     f1 ori (sequence partly withheld): f1 bacteriophage origin of replication; arrow indicates direction of (+) strand synthesis
   8269..8326    +  promoter       AmpR promoter (fragment): bla
   8335..9150    -  CDS            KanR: aminoglycoside phosphotransferase; aph(3')-Ia; confers resistance to kanamycin in bacteria or G418 (Geneticin®) in eukaryotes
   9272..9860    +  rep_origin     ori: high-copy-number ColE1/pMB1/pBR322/pUC origin of replication
