[The description below was written by a language model from this plasmid's Addgene catalogue record and pLannotate feature annotations shown in this document.]
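Description:
pET28b-DiCas7-11-His is a bacterial expression plasmid of about 10 kb for producing and purifying the type III-E CRISPR effector Cas7-11 from Desulfonema ishimotonii. It was built on a pET-28b backbone that previously carried a His-tagged Cas9. The Cas7-11 open reading frame was taken from an earlier mammalian-oriented construct, so it is human codon-optimized rather than tuned for E. coli. The plasmid replicates in E. coli from a ColE1/pBR322-type origin. The adjacent rop gene and bom region are retained, which in pET vectors generally keeps copy number modest, although the record lists copy number as unknown. Selection is by kanamycin through an aminoglycoside phosphotransferase gene. An f1 origin is also present, and short tetracycline-resistance fragments are non-functional pBR322 remnants.

Expression follows the standard pET arrangement. A T7 promoter is followed directly by a lac operator and the strong ribosome binding site from T7 gene 10, and the unit ends at a T7 terminator. A plasmid-borne lacI gene with its own promoter supplies the repressor, so transcription stays low until induced with IPTG in a host that provides T7 RNA polymerase. The automated annotation does not label the Cas7-11 coding region itself. It corresponds to the large unannotated span of roughly 4.8 kb between the ribosome binding site and the histidine tag. That tag, annotated as a fragment of a longer His tag, is the C-terminal 6xHis fusion in the catalogue entry and permits immobilized-metal affinity purification. The short hit to a T7 gene 10-derived solubility tag just upstream of the terminator is probably residual backbone sequence rather than part of the protein.

The purified RNA-guided, RNA-targeting protein was used in work on RNA-targeting CRISPR-Cas technology in zebrafish.
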