Addgene plasmid #234482: pET28b-DiCas7-11-His
Purpose: Plasmid for bacterial expression and purification of DiCas7-11 protein (human codon-optimized)
Depositing lab: Miguel Angel Moreno-Mateos. Depositing organization: Centro Andaluz de Biologia del Desarrollo (CABD). Publication: Enhanced RNA-targeting CRISPR-Cas technology in zebrafish. Moreno-Sanchez I, Hernandez-Huertas L, Nahon-Cano D, Martinez-Garcia PM, Treichel AJ, Gomez-Marin C, Tomas-Gallardo L, da Silva Pescador G, Kushawah G, Egidy R, Perera A, Diaz-Moscoso A, Cano-Ruiz A, Walker JA 2nd, Munoz MJ, Holden K, Galceran J, Nieto MA, Bazzini AA, Moreno-Mateos MA. Nat Commun. 2025 Mar 16;16(1):2591. doi: 10.1038/s41467-025-57792-9. PubMed 40091120.
Backbone
  Vector backbone: pET-28b-Cas9-His
  Vector type: Bacterial Expression, CRISPR
Growth in bacteria
  Bacterial resistance: Kanamycin, 50 μg/mL
  Growth temperature: 37°C
  Growth strain: DH5alpha
  Copy number: Unknown
Gene/Insert
  Gene/Insert name: DiCas7-11 (alt name: Cas7-11)
  Species: Desulfonema ishimotonii
  Tag / fusion protein: 6xHis (C terminal on insert)
Resource information
  A portion of this plasmid was derived from a plasmid made by: Omar Abudayyeh & Jonathan Gootenberg; Cas7-11 ORF was cloned from pDF0229-DiCas7-11 (Addgene plasmid #172506).
Terms and licenses: Academic/Nonprofit Terms; Industry Terms: Not Available to Industry
Depositor comments: Please visit https://doi.org/10.1101/2024.10.08.617220 for bioRxiv preprint.
How to cite: pET28b-DiCas7-11-His was a gift from Miguel Angel Moreno-Mateos (Addgene plasmid # 234482 ; http://n2t.net/addgene:234482 ; RRID:Addgene_234482)
